Addgene plasmid #229952: pET29-neoLux1.2
Purpose: Bacterial expression for de novo luciferase, neoLux1.2
Depositing lab: Andy Yeh. Depositing organization: University of California, Santa Cruz. Publication: De novo luciferases enable multiplexed bioluminescence imaging. Chen JY-H, Shi Q, Peng X, Habimana JdD, Wang J, Sobolewski W, Yeh AH-W. Chem. 2025 Mar 13;11(3):102346. doi: 10.1016/j.chempr.2024.10.013. Epub 2024 Nov 12. PubMed 40417169.
Backbone
  Vector backbone: pET29
  Backbone manufacturer: Novagen
  Backbone size w/o insert (bp): 5214
  Vector type: Bacterial Expression
Growth in bacteria
  Bacterial resistance: Kanamycin, 50 μg/mL
  Growth temperature: 37°C
  Growth strain: DH5alpha
  Copy number: High Copy
Gene/Insert
  Gene/Insert name: neoLux1.2
  Species: Synthetic
  Insert size (bp): 402
  Promoter: T7
  Tag / fusion protein: His-tag (C terminal on insert)
  Cloning method: Golden Gate
  Sequencing primers: 5′ T7; 3′ T7 Terminal
Terms and licenses: Academic/Nonprofit Terms; Industry Terms: Not Available to Industry
How to cite: pET29-neoLux1.2 was a gift from Andy Yeh (Addgene plasmid # 229952 ; http://n2t.net/addgene:229952 ; RRID:Addgene_229952)
