[The description below was written by a language model from this plasmid's Addgene catalogue record and pLannotate feature annotations shown in this document.]
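Description:
pET29-neoLux1.2 is a bacterial expression plasmid built on the Novagen pET29 backbone for producing neoLux1.2, a synthetic, computationally designed (de novo) luciferase, in E. coli. The sequenced plasmid is about 5.6 kb. It replicates from a ColE1/pBR322-type origin and also carries the rop gene and the bom mobility region typical of pBR322-derived pET vectors. The catalogue lists it as high copy, although rop normally moderates copy number. Selection is by kanamycin through the aph(3')-Ia aminoglycoside phosphotransferase gene. An f1 phage origin is also present, along with short tetracycline-resistance gene fragments that are non-functional backbone remnants.

The roughly 400 bp neoLux1.2 coding sequence, inserted by Golden Gate cloning, is not itself labelled in the feature table. It occupies the unannotated interval between the T7 gene 10 ribosome binding site and a short histidine-tag annotation, which agrees with the C-terminal His-tag in the catalogue entry and allows metal-affinity purification. Transcription is driven by a T7 promoter immediately followed by a lac operator and ends at the T7 terminator. The plasmid supplies its own lacI gene under the lacI promoter, so expression stays repressed until lactose or IPTG is added, and it requires a host that provides T7 RNA polymerase. A small fragment matched to a T7 gene 10B-derived solubility tag lies between the His-tag and the terminator; it is probably an annotation match to backbone sequence rather than part of the expressed protein, but the record does not settle this. The construct is intended for recombinant production of the luciferase, which comes from work on de novo luciferases for multiplexed bioluminescence imaging.
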