Features (pLannotate 1.2.2; 18 found; start..end, strand, type, name):
    728..749     +  protein_bind   CAP binding site: CAP binding activates transcription in the presence of cAMP. E. coli catabolite activator protein
    764..1055    +  CDS            TcR (fragment): tetracycline efflux protein; tet; confers resistance to tetracycline
   1127..1507    -  CDS            YPB1_ECOLX: Protein predicted: Swiss-Prot protein existence level 4. From Escherichia coli.
   1524..1715    +  CDS            rop: Rop protein, which maintains plasmids at low copy number; rop
   1817..1956    +  misc_feature   bom: basis of mobility region from pBR322
   2142..2730    -  rep_origin     ori: high-copy-number ColE1/pMB1/pBR322/pUC origin of replication
   2852..3667    +  CDS            KanR: aminoglycoside phosphotransferase; aph(3')-Ia; confers resistance to kanamycin in bacteria or G418 (Geneticin®) in eukaryotes
   3676..3733    -  promoter       AmpR promoter (fragment): bla
   3786..4214    -  rep_origin     f1 ori (sequence partly withheld): f1 bacteriophage origin of replication; arrow indicates direction of (+) strand synthesis
   4251..4298    -  terminator     T7 terminator: transcription terminator for bacteriophage T7 RNA polymerase
   4306..4355    -  CDS            SET1 (fragment): solubility-enhancement tag derived from T7 phage gene 10B
   4368..4386    -  CDS            9xHis (fragment): 9xHis affinity tag
   4774..4796    -  RBS            RBS: efficient ribosome binding site from bacteriophage T7 gene 10 (Olins and Rangwala, 1989)
   4811..4835    -  protein_bind   lac operator: The lac repressor binds to the lac operator to inhibit transcription in E. coli. This inhibition can be relieved by adding lactose or isopropyl-β-D-thiogalactopyranoside (IPTG). lac repressor encoded by lacI
   4836..4854    -  promoter       T7 promoter: promoter for bacteriophage T7 RNA polymerase
   4880..5159    +  CDS            TcR (fragment): tetracycline efflux protein; tet; confers resistance to tetracycline
   5167..5244    +  promoter       lacI promoter: lacI
   5245..715     +  CDS            lacI (across the origin): lac repressor; lacI; The lac repressor binds to the lac operator to inhibit transcription in E. coli. This inhibition can be relieved by adding lactose or isopropyl-β-D-thiogalactopyranoside (IPTG).
>Addgene plasmid #229952 | pET29-neoLux1.2 | addgene full sequence | sequence record 456855 | Addgene NGS Result
CATTAACTATCCGCTGGATGACCAGGATGCCATTGCTGTGGAAGCTGCCTGCACTAATGTTCCGGCGTTA
TTTCTTGATGTCTCTGACCAGACACCCATCAACAGTATTATTTTCTCCCATGAAGACGGTACGCGACTGG
GCGTGGAGCATCTGGTCGCATTGGGTCACCAGCAAATCGCGCTGTTAGCGGGCCCATTAAGTTCTGTCTC
GGCGCGTCTGCGTCTGGCTGGCTGGCATAAATATCTCACTCGCAATCAAATTCAGCCGATAGCGGAACGG
GAAGGCGACTGGAGTGCCATGTCCGGTTTTCAACAAACCATGCAAATGCTGAATGAGGGCATCGTTCCCA
CTGCGATGCTGGTTGCCAACGATCAGATGGCGCTGGGCGCAATGCGCGCCATTACCGAGTCCGGGCTGCG
CGTTGGTGCGGACATCTCGGTAGTGGGATACGACGATACCGAAGACAGCTCATGTTATATCCCGCCGTTA
ACCACCATCAAACAGGATTTTCGCCTGCTGGGGCAAACCAGCGTGGACCGCTTGCTGCAACTCTCTCAGG
GCCAGGCGGTGAAGGGCAATCAGCTGTTGCCCGTCTCACTGGTGAAAAGAAAAACCACCCTGGCGCCCAA
TACGCAAACCGCCTCTCCCCGCGCGTTGGCCGATTCATTAATGCAGCTGGCACGACAGGTTTCCCGACTG
GAAAGCGGGCAGTGAGCGCAACGCAATTAATGTAAGTTAGCTCACTCATTAGGCACCGGGATCTCGACCG
ATGCCCTTGAGAGCCTTCAACCCAGTCAGCTCCTTCCGGTGGGCGCGGGGCATGACTATCGTCGCCGCAC
TTATGACTGTCTTCTTTATCATGCAACTCGTAGGACAGGTGCCGGCAGCGCTCTGGGTCATTTTCGGCGA
GGACCGCTTTCGCTGGAGCGCGACGATGATCGGCCTGTCGCTTGCGGTATTCGGAATCTTGCACGCCCTC
GCTCAAGCCTTCGTCACTGGTCCCGCCACCAAACGTTTCGGCGAGAAGCAGGCCATTATCGCCGGCATGG
CGGCCCCACGGGTGCGCATGATCGTGCTCCTGTCGTTGAGGACCCGGCTAGGCTGGCGGGGTTGCCTTAC
TGGTTAGCAGAATGAATCACCGATACGCGAGCGAACGTGAAGCGACTGCTGCTGCAAAACGTCTGCGACC
TGAGCAACAACATGAATGGTCTTCGGTTTCCGTGTTTCGTAAAGTCTGGAAACGCGGAAGTCAGCGCCCT
GCACCATTATGTTCCGGATCTGCATCGCAGGATGCTGCTGGCTACCCTGTGGAACACCTACATCTGTATT
AACGAAGCGCTGGCATTGACCCTGAGTGATTTTTCTCTGGTCCCGCCGCATCCATACCGCCAGTTGTTTA
CCCTCACAACGTTCCAGTAACCGGGCATGTTCATCATCAGTAACCCGTATCGTGAGCATCCTCTCTCGTT
TCATCGGTATCATTACCCCCATGAACAGAAATCCCCCTTACACGGAGGCATCAGTGACCAAACAGGAAAA
AACCGCCCTTAACATGGCCCGCTTTATCAGAAGCCAGACATTAACGCTTCTGGAGAAACTCAACGAGCTG
GACGCGGATGAACAGGCAGACATCTGTGAATCGCTTCACGACCACGCTGATGAGCTTTACCGCAGCTGCC
TCGCGCGTTTCGGTGATGACGGTGAAAACCTCTGACACATGCAGCTCCCGGAGACGGTCACAGCTTGTCT
GTAAGCGGATGCCGGGAGCAGACAAGCCCGTCAGGGCGCGTCAGCGGGTGTTGGCGGGTGTCGGGGCGCA
GCCATGACCCAGTCACGTAGCGATAGCGGAGTGTATACTGGCTTAACTATGCGGCATCAGAGCAGATTGT
ACTGAGAGTGCACCATTGCGGTGTGAAATACCGCACAGATGCGTAAGGAGAAAATACCGCATCAGGCGCT
CTTCCGCTTCCTCGCTCACTGACTCGCTGCGCTCGGTCGTTCGGCTGCGGCGAGCGGTATCAGCTCACTC
AAAGGCGGTAATACGGTTATCCACAGAATCAGGGGATAACGCAGGAAAGAACATGTGAGCAAAAGGCCAG
CAAAAGGCCAGGAACCGTAAAAAGGCCGCGTTGCTGGCGTTTTTCCATAGGCTCCGCCCCCCTGACGAGC
ATCACAAAAATCGACGCTCAAGTCAGAGGTGGCGAAACCCGACAGGACTATAAAGATACCAGGCGTTTCC
CCCTGGAAGCTCCCTCGTGCGCTCTCCTGTTCCGACCCTGCCGCTTACCGGATACCTGTCCGCCTTTCTC
CCTTCGGGAAGCGTGGCGCTTTCTCATAGCTCACGCTGTAGGTATCTCAGTTCGGTGTAGGTCGTTCGCT
CCAAGCTGGGCTGTGTGCACGAACCCCCCGTTCAGCCCGACCGCTGCGCCTTATCCGGTAACTATCGTCT
TGAGTCCAACCCGGTAAGACACGACTTATCGCCACTGGCAGCAGCCACTGGTAACAGGATTAGCAGAGCG
AGGTATGTAGGCGGTGCTACAGAGTTCTTGAAGTGGTGGCCTAACTACGGCTACACTAGAAGGACAGTAT
TTGGTATCTGCGCTCTGCTGAAGCCAGTTACCTTCGGAAAAAGAGTTGGTAGCTCTTGATCCGGCAAACA
AACCACCGCTGGTAGCGGTGGTTTTTTTGTTTGCAAGCAGCAGATTACGCGCAGAAAAAAAGGATCTCAA
GAAGATCCTTTGATCTTTTCTACGGGGTCTGACGCTCAGTGGAACGAAAACTCACGTTAAGGGATTTTGG
TCATGAACAATAAAACTGTCTGCTTACATAAACAGTAATACAAGGGGTGTTATGAGCCATATTCAACGGG
AAACGTCTTGCTCTAGGCCGCGATTAAATTCCAACATGGATGCTGATTTATATGGGTATAAATGGGCTCG
CGATAATGTCGGGCAATCAGGTGCGACAATCTATCGATTGTATGGGAAGCCCGATGCGCCAGAGTTGTTT
CTGAAACATGGCAAAGGTAGCGTTGCCAATGATGTTACAGATGAGATGGTCAGACTAAACTGGCTGACGG
AATTTATGCCTCTTCCGACCATCAAGCATTTTATCCGTACTCCTGATGATGCATGGTTACTCACCACTGC
GATCCCCGGGAAAACAGCATTCCAGGTATTAGAAGAATATCCTGATTCAGGTGAAAATATTGTTGATGCG
CTGGCAGTGTTCCTGCGCCGGTTGCATTCGATTCCTGTTTGTAATTGTCCTTTTAACAGCGATCGCGTAT
TTCGTCTCGCTCAGGCGCAATCACGAATGAATAACGGTTTGGTTGATGCGAGTGATTTTGATGACGAGCG
TAATGGCTGGCCTGTTGAACAAGTCTGGAAAGAAATGCATAAACTTTTGCCATTCTCACCGGATTCAGTC
GTCACTCATGGTGATTTCTCACTTGATAACCTTATTTTTGACGAGGGGAAATTAATAGGTTGTATTGATG
TTGGACGAGTCGGAATCGCAGACCGATACCAGGATCTTGCCATCCTATGGAACTGCCTCGGTGAGTTTTC
TCCTTCATTACAGAAACGGCTTTTTCAAAAATATGGTATTGATAATCCTGATATGAATAAATTGCAGTTT
CATTTGATGCTCGATGAGTTTTTCTAAGAATTAATTCATGAGCGGATACATATTTGAATGTATTTAGAAA
AATAAACAAATAGGGGTTCCGCGCACATTTCCCCGAAAAGTGCCACCTAAATTGTAAGCGTTAATATTTT
GTTAAAATTCGCGTTAAATTTTTGTTAAATCAGCTCATTTTTTAACCAATAGGCCGAAATCGGCAAAATC
CCTTATAAATCAAAAGAATAGACCGAGATAGGGT
[37 nt withheld, positions 3885-3921]
AAAGAACGTGGACTCCAACGTCAAAGG
[49 nt withheld, positions 3949-3997]
T
[91 nt withheld, positions 3999-4089]
G
[124 nt withheld, positions 4091-4214]
CCCATTCGCCAATCCGGATATAGTTCCTCCTTTCAGCAAAAAACCCCTCAAGACCCGTTTAGAGGCCCCA
AGGGGTTATGCTAGTTATTGCTCAGCGGTGGCAGCAGCCAACTCAGCTTCCTTTCGGGCTTTGTTAGCAG
CCGGATCTCATTAGTGGTGGTGGTGGTGGTGGGAACCTAGTGGTGTTGCTGTGACTTTCACTTCTACTAG
TTCGTTTCTTTCTCTGTCGAATGTGAATGTGTGTTCTAGTTCTACTACGAATTTTTTTCCTGTTGCTTTG
TATGTTGCTGTTAGTGTTAGTTTTACTACTGCTTCTCCGTCTTTTATTTCTACGCTTTCTATTTTTCTTT
TTGCTCCTGTTACTGCGCTTTGTAGTTTTTTGAACCATGTTTCGAATCCTTCTTTGCTTGTGAATACTGT
TCCGTCCCATAGGTGTATTTCTTTGCATCCTGCTCCGAATAGTAGGTCTGCTGCTGTTTCTGCGTCTCCT
GCGTCGAGTGCTTCGTAGAATGCTTTTACGAATTCTGCTATTTCTTCGTCTGTTCCTGACATATGTATAT
CTCCTTCTTAAAGTTAAACAAAATTATTTCTAGAGGGGAATTGTTATCCGCTCACAATTCCCCTATAGTG
AGTCGTATTAATTTCGCGGGATCGAGATCGATCTCGATCCTCTACGCCGGACGCATCGTGGCCGGCATCA
CCGGCGCCACAGGTGCGGTTGCTGGCGCCTATATCGCCGACATCACCGATGGGGAAGATCGGGCTCGCCA
CTTCGGGCTCATGAGCGCTTGTTTCGGCGTGGGTATGGTGGCAGGCCCCGTGGCCGGGGGACTGTTGGGC
GCCATCTCCTTGCATGCACCATTCCTTGCGGCGGCGGTGCTCAACGGCCTCAACCTACTACTGGGCTGCT
TCCTAATGCAGGAGTCGCATAAGGGAGAGCGTCGAGATCCCGGACACCATCGAATGGCGCAAAACCTTTC
GCGGTATGGCATGATAGCGCCCGGAAGAGAGTCAATTCAGGGTGGTGAATGTGAAACCAGTAACGTTATA
CGATGTCGCAGAGTATGCCGGTGTCTCTTATCAGACCGTTTCCCGCGTGGTGAACCAGGCCAGCCACGTT
TCTGCGAAAACGCGGGAAAAAGTGGAAGCGGCGATGGCGGAGCTGAATTACATTCCCAACCGCGTGGCAC
AACAACTGGCGGGCAAACAGTCGTTGCTGATTGGCGTTGCCACCTCCAGTCTGGCCCTGCACGCGCCGTC
GCAAATTGTCGCGGCGATTAAATCTCGCGCCGATCAACTGGGTGCCAGCGTGGTGGTGTCGATGGTAGAA
CGAAGCGGCGTCGAAGCCTGTAAAGCGGCGGTGCACAATCTTCTCGCGCAACGCGTCAGTGGGCTGAT
