>Addgene plasmid #229952 | pET29-neoLux1.2 | depositor partial sequence | sequence record 451953 | neoLux1.2
ATGTCAGGAACAGACGAAGAAATAGCAGAATTCGTAAAAGCATTCTACGAAGCACTCGACGCAGGAGACG
CAGAAACAGCAGCAGACCTACTATTCGGAGCAGGATGCAAAGAAATACACCTATGGGACGGAACAGTATT
CACAAGCAAAGAAGGATTCGAAACATGGTTCAAAAAACTACAAAGCGCAGTAACAGGAGCAAAAAGAAAA
ATAGAAAGCGTAGAAATAAAAGACGGAGAAGCAGTAGTAAAACTAACACTAACAGCAACATACAAAGCAA
CAGGAAAAAAATTCGTAGTAGAACTAGAACACACATTCACATTCGACAGAGAAAGAAACGAACTAGTAGA
AGTGAAAGTCACAGCAACACCACTAGGTTCCCACCACCACCACCACCACTAA
